Addgene plasmid #105123: pFRETvr-2in1-NC
Purpose: (Empty Backbone) FRET/FLIM analysis in plants (stable or transient transformation)
Depositing lab: Christopher Grefen. Depositing organization: Eberhard Karls Universitaet Tuebingen. Publication: Binary 2in1 Vectors Improve in Planta (Co)localization and Dynamic Protein Interaction Studies. Hecker A, Wallmeroth N, Peter S, Blatt MR, Harter K, Grefen C. Plant Physiol. 2015 Jul;168(3):776-87. doi: 10.1104/pp.15.00533. Epub 2015 May 13. PubMed 25971551.
Backbone
  Vector backbone: pFRETvr-2in1-NC
  Vector type: Plant Expression
  Selectable markers: Basta ; lacZ
  Tag / fusion protein: mVenus (N terminal on backbone); tagRFP (C terminal on backbone)
Growth in bacteria
  Bacterial resistance: Chloramphenicol and Spectinomycin, 25 & 50 μg/mL
  Growth temperature: 37°C
  Growth strain: ccdB Survival
  Copy number: High Copy
Gene/Insert
  Gene/Insert name: None
  Tag / fusion protein: mVenus (N terminal on backbone); tagRFP (C terminal on backbone)
Terms and licenses: Academic/Nonprofit Terms; Industry Terms: Not Available to Industry
How to cite: pFRETvr-2in1-NC was a gift from Christopher Grefen (Addgene plasmid # 105123 ; http://n2t.net/addgene:105123 ; RRID:Addgene_105123)
