[The description below was written by a language model from this plasmid's Addgene catalogue record and pLannotate feature annotations shown in this document.]
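Description:
pFRETvr-2in1-NC is an empty binary plant expression vector of about 13.3 kb, built as a Gateway destination plasmid for FRET/FLIM protein-interaction studies in plants by stable or transient transformation. Its backbone carries a high-copy ColE1/pUC-type origin with a bom site for E. coli. It also has the pVS1 oriV, RepA and StaA functions, which typically support replication and stable maintenance in Agrobacterium. An aadA gene provides spectinomycin resistance. Because one of the Gateway cassettes encodes the CcdB toxin together with a chloramphenicol resistance gene, the unrecombined vector is propagated in a ccdB-tolerant strain under chloramphenicol and spectinomycin selection.

Between the right and left T-DNA border repeats lie two independent expression units, each driven by a CaMV 35S promoter and closed by a CaMV poly(A) signal. In the first, an attR1–CmR/ccdB–attR4 cassette sits upstream of a TagRFP coding sequence (annotated by the software as the related rsTagRFP), so an inserted gene acquires a C-terminal red acceptor tag. In the second, mVenus precedes an attR3–lacZα–attR2 cassette, giving the second gene an N-terminal yellow donor tag. A short fragment annotated as an HA epitope follows attR2. The four distinct att sites allow two open reading frames to be recombined into the vector in an LR reaction. Loss of ccdB and of the lacZ blue/white marker indicates that both positions have been filled. Delivering both fusions on one T-DNA means that transformed cells receive donor and acceptor together, which helps with quantitative FRET measurements. A NOS promoter–bar–NOS terminator cassette near the left border confers Basta (phosphinothricin) resistance for selecting stable transformants.
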