Features (pLannotate 1.2.2; 36 found; start..end, strand, type, name):
    142..486     +  promoter       CaMV 35S promoter: strong constitutive promoter from cauliflower mosaic virus
    439..485     +  promoter       minimal CaMV 35S promoter: minimal 35S promoter from cauliflower mosaic virus
    580..704     +  protein_bind   attR1: mutant version of attR; recombination site for the Gateway® LR reaction LR Clonase™
    729..759     +  promoter       lac UV5 promoter: E. coli lac promoter with an "up" mutation
    783..812     +  promoter       cat promoter (fragment): promoter of the E. coli cat gene encoding chloramphenicol acetyltransferase
    813..1472    +  CDS            CmR: chloramphenicol acetyltransferase; cat; confers resistance to chloramphenicol
   1651..1809    +  CDS            ccdA (fragment): CCDA_ECO57 - Also known as H, letA. Experimental evidence at protein level: Swiss-Prot protein existence level 1. Antitoxin component of a type II toxin-antitoxin (TA) system which inhibits the post-segregational killing (PSK) of plasmid-free cells, also referred to as a plasmid addiction system. Binds to and blocks the activity of CcdB; will also remove bound CcdB protein from the CcdB-GyrA complex by forming a CcdA-CcdB complex, a process termed rejuvenation. Functions as a transcriptional corepressor for the ccdAB operon, repression also requires CcdB (By similarity). From Escherichia coli
   1814..2116    +  CDS            ccdB: CCDB_ECOLI - Also known as G, letB, letD. Experimental evidence at protein level: Swiss-Prot protein existence level 1. Toxic component of a type II toxin-antitoxin (TA) system, functioning in plasmid maintainence. Responsible for the post- segregational killing (PSK) of plasmid-free cells, also referred to as a plasmid addiction system. Half-life of over 2 hours. Cell killing by CcdB is accompanied by filamentation, defects in chromosome and plasmid segregation, defects in cell division, formation of anucleate cells, decreased DNA synthesis and plasmid loss. Interferes with the activity of DN
   2160..2284    -  protein_bind   attR4: mutant version of attR; recombination site for the Gateway® LR reaction LR Clonase™
   2304..3014    +  CDS            rsTagRFP: rsTagRFP is a photoswitchable red fluorescent protein published in 2012, derived from Entacmaea quadricolor. It has high acid sensitivity.
   3086..3245    +  polyA_signal   CaMV poly(A) signal (fragment): cauliflower mosaic virus polyadenylation signal
   3366..3710    +  promoter       CaMV 35S promoter: strong constitutive promoter from cauliflower mosaic virus
   3663..3709    +  promoter       minimal CaMV 35S promoter: minimal 35S promoter from cauliflower mosaic virus
   3798..4514    +  CDS            mVenus: mVenus is a basic (constitutively fluorescent) yellow fluorescent protein published in 2006, derived from Aequorea victoria. It is reported to be a rapidly-maturing monomer with moderate acid sensitivity.
   4534..4657    +  protein_bind   attR3: mutant version of attR; recombination site for the Gateway® LR reaction LR Clonase™
   4692..4722    +  promoter       lac promoter: promoter for the E. coli lac operon
   4726..4748    +  protein_bind   lac operator (fragment): The lac repressor binds to the lac operator to inhibit transcription in E. coli. This inhibition can be relieved by adding lactose or isopropyl-β-D-thiogalactopyranoside (IPTG). lac repressor encoded by lacI
   4766..4981    +  CDS            lacZ (fragment): BGAL_ECOLI - Experimental evidence at protein level: Swiss-Prot protein existence level 1. From Escherichia coli (strain K12).
   5031..5155    -  protein_bind   attR2: mutant version of attR; recombination site for the Gateway® LR reaction LR Clonase™
   5238..5260    +  CDS            3xHA (fragment): three tandem HA epitope tags
   5330..5489    +  polyA_signal   CaMV poly(A) signal (fragment): cauliflower mosaic virus polyadenylation signal
   5581..5759    +  promoter       NOS promoter: nopaline synthase promoter
   5801..6349    +  CDS            bar: PAT_STRHY - Experimental evidence at protein level: Swiss-Prot protein existence level 1. Inactivates phosphinothricin (PPT) by transfer of an acetyl group from acetyl CoA. Can also acetylate demethylphosphinothricin but not PTT or glutamate. This enzyme is an effector of phosphinothricin tripeptide (PTT or bialaphos) resistance. From Streptomyces hygroscopicus. Introduced by genetic manipulation and expressed in glufosinate-tolerant maize by Dekalb Genetics.
   6372..6624    +  terminator     NOS terminator: nopaline synthase terminator and poly(A) signal
   6729..6753    -  misc_feature   LB T-DNA repeat: left border repeat from nopaline C58 T-DNA
   7012..7035    +  promoter       Pc promoter (fragment): intI1 (promoter lies within the coding sequence); class 1 integron promoter
   7211..7267    +  CDS            GmR (fragment): gentamycin acetyltransferase; aacC1; confers resistance to gentamycin
   7278..8065    +  CDS            SmR (fragment): aminoglycoside adenylyltransferase (Murphy, 1985); aadA; confers resistance to spectinomycin and streptomycin
   8311..8899    +  rep_origin     ori: high-copy-number ColE1/pMB1/pBR322/pUC origin of replication
   9085..9225    -  misc_feature   bom: basis of mobility region from pBR322
   9327..9366    -  CDS            rop (fragment): Rop protein, which maintains plasmids at low copy number; rop
   9569..9763    -  rep_origin     pVS1 oriV: origin of replication for the Pseudomonas plasmid pVS1 (Heeb et al., 2000)
   9829..10902   -  CDS            pVS1 RepA: replication protein from the Pseudomonas plasmid pVS1 (Heeb et al., 2000)
  11331..11960   -  CDS            pVS1 StaA: stability protein from the Pseudomonas plasmid pVS1 (Heeb et al., 2000)
  12520..12921   -  CDS            Y4CG_SINFN (fragment): Protein inferred from homology: Swiss-Prot protein existence level 3. From Sinorhizobium fredii (strain NBRC 101917 / NGR234).
  13291..13315   -  misc_feature   RB T-DNA repeat: right border repeat from nopaline C58 T-DNA
>Addgene plasmid #105123 | pFRETvr-2in1-NC | addgene full sequence | sequence record 204250 | Addgene NGS Result
AAACTGAAGGCGGGAAACGACAATCTGATCCAAGCTCAAGCTAAGCTAGGACTAGCCTCTGCAGGTCAAC
ATGGTGGAGCACGACACTCTCGTCTACTCCAAGAATATCAAAGATACAGTCTCAGAAGACCAGAGGGCTA
TTGAGACTTTTCAACAAAGGGTAATATCGGGAAACCTCCTCGGATTCCATTGCCCAGCTATCTGTCACTT
CATCGAAAGGACAGTAGAAAAGGAAGATGGCTTCTACAAATGCCATCATTGCGATAAAGGAAAGGCTATC
GTTCAAGATGCCTCTACCGACAGTGGTCCCAAAGATGGACCCCCACCCACGAGGAACATCGTGGAAAAAG
AAGACGTTCCAACCACGTCTTCAAAGCAAGTGGATTGATGTGATATCTCCACTGACGTAAGGGATGACGC
ACAATCCCACTATCCTTCGCAAGACCCTTCCTCTATATAAGGAAGTTCATTTCATTTGGAGAGGACCTCG
AGCGCGCGTATTTTTAAACAATTACCAACAACAACAACAAACAACAACAACATTACATTTTACATTCTAC
AACTACATCTAGTCCTAGAACAAGTTTGTACAAAAAAGCTGAACGAGAAACGTAAAATGATATAAATATC
AATATATTAAATTAGATTTTGCATAAAAAACAGACTACATAATACTGTAAAACACAACATATCCAGTCAC
TATGGCGGCCGCATTAGGCACCCCAGGCTTTACACTTTATGCTTCCGGCTCGTATAATGTGTGGATTTTG
AGTTAGGATCCGTCGAGATTTTCAGGAGCTAAGGAAGCTAAAATGGAGAAAAAAATCACTGGATATACCA
CCGTTGATATATCCCAATGGCATCGTAAAGAACATTTTGAGGCATTTCAGTCAGTTGCTCAATGTACCTA
TAACCAGACCGTTCAGCTGGATATTACGGCCTTTTTAAAGACCGTAAAGAAAAATAAGCACAAGTTTTAT
CCGGCCTTTATTCACATTCTTGCCCGCCTGATGAATGCTCATCCGGAATTCCGTATGGCAATGAAAGACG
GTGAGCTGGTGATATGGGATAGTGTTCACCCTTGTTACACCGTTTTCCATGAGCAAACTGAAACGTTTTC
ATCGCTCTGGAGTGAATACCACGACGATTTCCGGCAGTTTCTACACATATATTCGCAAGATGTGGCGTGT
TACGGTGAAAACCTGGCCTATTTCCCTAAAGGGTTTATTGAGAATATGTTTTTCGTCTCAGCCAATCCCT
GGGTGAGTTTCACCAGTTTTGATTTAAACGTGGCCAATATGGACAACTTCTTCGCCCCCGTTTTCACCAT
GGGCAAATATTATACGCAAGGCGACAAGGTGCTGATGCCGCTGGCGATTCAGGTTCATCATGCCGTTTGT
GATGGCTTCCATGTCGGCAGAATGCTTAATGAATTACAACAGTACTGCGATGAGTGGCAGGGCGGGGCGT
AAAGATCTGGATCCGGCTTACTAAAAGCCAGATAACAGTATGCGTATTTGCGCGCTGATTTTTGCGGTAT
AAGAATATATACTGATATGTATACCCGAAGTATGTCAAAAAGAGGTATGCTATGAAGCAGCGTATTACAG
TGACAGTTGACAGCGACAGCTATCAGTTGCTCAAGGCATATATGATGTCAATATCTCCGGTCTGGTAAGC
ACAACCATGCAGAATGAAGCCCGTCGTCTGCGTGCCGAACGCTGGAAAGCGGAAAATCAGGAAGGGATGG
CTGAGGTCGCCCGGTTTATTGAAATGAACGGCTCTTTTGCTGACGAGAACAGGGGCTGGTGAAATGCAGT
TTAAGGTTTACACCTATAAAAGAGAGAGCCGTTATCGTCTGTTTGTGGATGTACAGAGTGATATTATTGA
CACGCCCGGGCGACGGATGGTGATCCCCCTGGCCAGTGCACGTCTGCTGTCAGATAAAGTCTCCCGTGAA
CTTTACCCGGTGGTGCATATCGGGGATGAAAGCTGGCGCATGATGACCACCGATATGGCCAGTGTGCCGG
TCTCCGTTATCGGGGAAGAAGTGGCTGATCTCAGCCACCGCGAAAATGACATCAAAAACGCCATTAACCT
GATGTTCTGGGGAATATAAATGTCAGGCTCCCTTATACACAGCCAGTCTGCAGGTCGACCATAGTGACTG
GATATGTTGTGTTTTACAGTATTATGTAGTCTGTTTTTTATGCAAAATCTAATTTAATATATTGATATTT
ATATCATTTTACGTTTCTCGTTCAACTTTTCTATACAAAGTTGGTCAATTGTTAGGCACTAGTATGGTGA
GTAAAGGTGAAGAGTTGATTAAAGAGAACATGCATATGAAGTTATACATGGAGGGAACTGTCAATAATCA
CCACTTTAAGTGTACATCAGAGGGTGAGGGAAAGCCATACGAGGGAACCCAAACTATGAGAATCAAAGTA
GTGGAGGGAGGTCCTCTTCCATTTGCTTTTGATATACTAGCAACAAGTTTCATGTATGGTTCCAGGACCT
TCATTAACCATACTCAGGGAATCCCTGACTTCTTTAAACAGTCTTTTCCTGAAGGTTTTACATGGGAGAG
GGTTACCACTTACGAGGACGGTGGAGTCTTGACAGCAACCCAGGACACTTCATTACAAGATGGATGCCTA
ATATACAATGTGAAAATTAGGGGTGTGAATTTCCCTAGTAACGGACCAGTTATGCAGAAGAAAACACTAG
GTTGGGAAGCTAATACTGAAATGTTGTACCCTGCCGACGGAGGTTTAGAAGGTAGATCCGACATGGCCCT
TAAGCTAGTCGGAGGTGGACACTTGATCTGTAACTTTAAAACCACATATAGGTCTAAGAAGCCAGCAAAG
AATCTAAAAATGCCTGGTGTTTACTATGTGGACCATAGACTAGAAAGGATAAAAGAAGCAGACAAAGAAA
CTTACGTGGAGCAACATGAGGTCGCCGTCGCTAGGTATTGCGACTTACCTTCCAAGCTAGGTCACAAATT
GAACTGATTATAAGCGGCCATGCTAGAGTCCGCAAAAATCACCAGTCTCTCTCTACAAATCTATCTCTCT
CTATTTTTCTCCAGAATAATGTGTGAGTAGTTCCCAGATAAGGGAATTAGGGTTCTTATAGGGTTTCGCT
CATGTGTTGAGCATATAAGAAACCCTTAGTATGTATTTGTATTTGTAAAATACTTCTATCAATAAAATTT
CTAATTCCTAAAACCAAAATCCAGTGACCTAGGAGGCTCGCACGTGCGGAGCTCCGTACCCTCTGCAGGT
CAACATGGTGGAGCACGACACTCTCGTCTACTCCAAGAATATCAAAGATACAGTCTCAGAAGACCAGAGG
GCTATTGAGACTTTTCAACAAAGGGTAATATCGGGAAACCTCCTCGGATTCCATTGCCCAGCTATCTGTC
ACTTCATCGAAAGGACAGTAGAAAAGGAAGATGGCTTCTACAAATGCCATCATTGCGATAAAGGAAAGGC
TATCGTTCAAGATGCCTCTACCGACAGTGGTCCCAAAGATGGACCCCCACCCACGAGGAACATCGTGGAA
AAAGAAGACGTTCCAACCACGTCTTCAAAGCAAGTGGATTGATGTGATATCTCCACTGACGTAAGGGATG
ACGCACAATCCCACTATCCTTCGCAAGACCCTTCCTCTATATAAGGAAGTTCATTTCATTTGGAGAGGAC
CTCGAGCGCGCGTATTTTTAAACAATTACCAACAACAACAACAAACAACAACAACATTACATTTTACATT
CTACAACTACATCTAGTATGGTGAGCAAGGGCGAGGAGCTGTTCACCGGGGTGGTGCCCATCCTGGTCGA
GCTGGACGGCGACGTAAACGGCCACAAGTTCAGCGTGTCCGGCGAGGGCGAGGGCGATGCCACCTACGGC
AAGCTGACCCTGAAGCTGATCTGCACCACCGGCAAGCTGCCCGTGCCCTGGCCCACCCTCGTGACCACCC
TGGGCTACGGCCTGCAGTGCTTCGCCCGCTACCCCGACCACATGAAGCAGCACGACTTCTTCAAGTCCGC
CATGCCCGAAGGCTACGTCCAGGAGCGCACCATCTTCTTCAAGGACGACGGCAACTACAAGACCCGCGCC
GAGGTGAAGTTCGAGGGCGACACCCTGGTGAACCGCATCGAGCTGAAGGGCATCGACTTCAAGGAGGACG
GCAACATCCTGGGGCACAAGCTGGAGTACAACTACAACAGCCACAACGTCTATATCACCGCCGACAAGCA
GAAGAACGGCATCAAGGCCAACTTCAAGATCCGCCACAACATCGAGGACGGCGGCGTGCAGCTCGCCGAC
CACTACCAGCAGAACACCCCCATCGGCGACGGCCCCGTGCTGCTGCCCGACAACCACTACCTGAGCTACC
AGTCCAAGCTGAGCAAGGATCCCAACGAGAAGCGCGATCACATGGTCCTGCTGGAGTTCGTGACCGCCGC
CGGGATCACTCTCGGCATGGACGAGCTGTACAAGAGTAACACTAGTCAATTGGCAACTTTGTATAATAAA
GTTGAACGAGAAACGTAAAATGATATAAATATCAATATATTAAATTAGATTTTGCATAAAAAACAGACTA
CATAATACTGTAAAACACAACATATCCAGTCACTATGGCGGCCGCGGGCTCACTCATTAGGCACCCCAGG
CTTTACACTTTATGCTTCCGGCTCGTATGTTGTGTGGAATTGTGAGCGGATAACAATTTCACACAGGAAA
CAGCTATGACCATGATTACCCCGTCCCTGCACGCCTGTCGTTCAACCCTGGAAGATCCGCGTGTCCCGAG
TTCTAACAGTCTGGCCGTCGTTCTGCAGCGTCGCGATTGGGAAAACCCGGGCGTGACCCAACTGAATCGT
CTGGCGGCCCATCCGCCGTTTGCGTCGTGGCGTAACTCAGAAGAAGCCCGTACCGACCGTCCGTCTCAAC
AACTGCGCTCCTAACACTATAAAAAGCTGATGCAGACGGGGCTTTTTTCTGCAGGTCGACCATAGTGACT
GGATATGTTGTGTTTTACAGTATTATGTAGTCTGTTTTTTATGCAAAATCTAATTTAATATATTGATATT
TATATCATTTTACGTTTCTCGTTCAGCTTTCTTGTACAAAGTGGTGTCTAGGTTACCAGTATACCCTTAT
GATGTTCCTGATTATGCTGGTTACCCTTACGATGTTCCTGATTACGCAGGATCTGTATACCCTTACGATG
TTCCAGATTATGCCTAAGCGGCCATGCTAGAGTCCGCAAAAATCACCAGTCTCTCTCTACAAATCTATCT
CTCTCTATTTTTCTCCAGAATAATGTGTGAGTAGTTCCCAGATAAGGGAATTAGGGTTCTTATAGGGTTT
CGCTCATGTGTTGAGCATATAAGAAACCCTTAGTATGTATTTGTATTTGTAAAATACTTCTATCAATAAA
ATTTCTAATTCCTAAAACCAAAATCCAGTGAAGGGTAGATCATGAGCGGAGAATTAAGGGAGTCACGTTA
TGACCCCCGCCGATGACGCGGGACAAGCCGTTTTACGTTTGGAACTGACAGAACCGCAACGTTGAAGGAG
CCACTGAGCGCGGGTTTCTGGAGTTTAATGAGCTAAGCACATACGTCAGAAACCATTATTGCGCGTTCAA
AAGTCGCCTAAGGTCACTATCATCTAGCAAATATTTCTTGTCAAAAATGCTCCACTGACGTTCCATAAAT
TCCCCTCGGTATCCAATTAGAGTCTCATATTCACTCTCAACTCGATCGAGGGGATCTACCATGAGTCCAG
AAAGGAGACCAGCAGATATTAGGAGAGCAACCGAAGCAGATATGCCAGCAGTTTGCACCATTGTGAACCA
TTACATCGAGACTTCTACAGTTAATTTTAGGACTGAACCTCAAGAGCCACAGGAATGGACAGATGATCTC
GTGAGATTAAGGGAAAGATACCCTTGGCTTGTTGCTGAGGTGGATGGAGAAGTTGCAGGTATTGCTTACG
CAGGACCTTGGAAGGCTAGAAACGCTTATGATTGGACTGCTGAGTCTACCGTTTACGTGTCACCTAGACA
TCAAAGAACCGGACTTGGTTCAACCTTGTATACTCACCTTTTGAAGTCTCTTGAAGCTCAGGGATTCAAA
TCTGTTGTGGCTGTTATCGGTTTGCCTAATGATCCAAGTGTGAGAATGCATGAAGCTCTCGGATACGCAC
CAAGGGGTATGTTAAGAGCTGCTGGATTTAAACATGGTAACTGGCACGATGTTGGTTTCTGGCAGTTAGA
TTTCAGTTTACCAGTTCCACCAAGACCAGTGCTTCCAGTGACCGAGATTTGACCCGGGCTAGAGTCAAGC
AGATCGTTCAAACATTTGGCAATAAAGTTTCTTAATATTGAATCCTGTTGCCGGTCTTGCGATGATTATC
ATATAATTTCTGTTGAATTACGTTAAGCATGTAATAATTAACATGTAATGCATGACGTTATTTATGAGAT
GGGTTTTTATGATTAGAGTCCCGCAATTATACATTTAATACGCGATAGAAAACAAAATATAGCGCGCAAA
CTAGGATAAATTATCGCGCGCGGTGTCATCTATGTTACTAGATCGACCGGCATGAAGCTGAGTTAACGAT
GTAAGTCCTCAATTCGGCGTTAATTCAGTACATTAAAAACGTCCGCAATGTGTTATTAAGTTGTCTAAGC
GTCAATTTGTTTACACCACAATATATCCTGCCACCAGCCAGCCAACAGCTCCCCGACCGGCAGCTCGGCA
CAAAATCACCACTCGATACAGGCAGCCCATCAGTCCGGGACGGCGTCAGCGGGAGAGCCGTTGTAAGGCG
GCAGACTTTGCTCATGTTACCGATGCTATTCGGAAGAACGGCAACTAAGCTGCCGGGTTTGAAACACGGA
TGATCTCGCGGAGGGTAGCATGTTGATTGTAACGATGACAGAGCGTTGCTGCCTGTGATCAATTCGGGCA
CGAACCCAGTGGACATAAGCCTGTTCGGTTCGTAAGCTGTAATGCAAGTAGCGTATGCGCTCACGCAACT
GGTCCAGAACCTTGACCGAACGCAGCGGTGGTAACGGCGCAGTGGCGGTTTTCATGGCTTGTTATGACTG
TTTTTTTGGGGTACAGTCTATGCCTCGGGCATCCAAGCAGCAAGCGCGTTACGCCGTGGGTCGATGTTTG
ATGTTATGGAGCAGCAACGATGTTACGCAGCAGGGCAGTCGCCCTAAAACAAAGTTAAACATCATGGGGG
AAGCGGTGATCGCCGAAGTATCGACTCAACTATCAGAGGTAGTTGGCGTCATCGAGCGCCATCTCGAACC
GACGTTGCTGGCCGTACATTTGTACGGCTCCGCAGTGGATGGCGGCCTGAAGCCACACAGTGATATTGAT
TTGCTGGTTACGGTGACCGTAAGGCTTGATGAAACAACGCGGCGAGCTTTGATCAACGACCTTTTGGAAA
CTTCGGCTTCCCCTGGAGAGAGCGAGATTCTCCGCGCTGTAGAAGTCACCATTGTTGTGCACGACGACAT
CATTCCGTGGCGTTATCCAGCTAAGCGCGAACTGCAATTTGGAGAATGGCAGCGCAATGACATTCTTGCA
GGTATCTTCGAGCCAGCCACGATCGACATTGATCTGGCTATCTTGCTGACAAAAGCAAGAGAACATAGCG
TTGCCTTGGTAGGTCCAGCGGCGGAGGAACTCTTTGATCCGGTTCCTGAACAGGATCTATTTGAGGCGCT
AAATGAAACCTTAACGCTATGGAACTCGCCGCCCGACTGGGCTGGCGATGAGCGAAATGTAGTGCTTACG
TTGTCCCGCATTTGGTACAGCGCAGTAACCGGCAAAATCGCGCCGAAGGATGTCGCTGCCGACTGGGCAA
TGGAGCGCCTGCCGGCCCAGTATCAGCCCGTCATACTTGAAGCTAGACAGGCTTATCTTGGACAAGAAGA
AGATCGCTTGGCCTCGCGCGCAGATCAGTTGGAAGAATTTGTCCACTACGTGAAAGGCGAGATCACCAAG
GTAGTCGGCAAATAATGTCTAGCTAGAAATTCGTTCAAGCCGACGCCGCTTCGCGGCGCGGCTTAACTCA
AGCGTTAGATGCACTAAGCACATAATTGCTCACAGCCAAACTATCAGGTCAAGTCTGCTTTTATTATTTT
TAAGCGTGCATAATAAGCCCTACACAAATTGGGAGATATATCATGCATGACCAAAATCCCTTAACGTGAG
TTTTCGTTCCACTGAGCGTCAGACCCCGTAGAAAAGATCAAAGGATCTTCTTGAGATCCTTTTTTTCTGC
GCGTAATCTGCTGCTTGCAAACAAAAAAACCACCGCTACCAGCGGTGGTTTGTTTGCCGGATCAAGAGCT
ACCAACTCTTTTTCCGAAGGTAACTGGCTTCAGCAGAGCGCAGATACCAAATACTGTCCTTCTAGTGTAG
CCGTAGTTAGGCCACCACTTCAAGAACTCTGTAGCACCGCCTACATACCTCGCTCTGCTAATCCTGTTAC
CAGTGGCTGCTGCCAGTGGCGATAAGTCGTGTCTTACCGGGTTGGACTCAAGACGATAGTTACCGGATAA
GGCGCAGCGGTCGGGCTGAACGGGGGGTTCGTGCACACAGCCCAGCTTGGAGCGAACGACCTACACCGAA
CTGAGATACCTACAGCGTGAGCTATGAGAAAGCGCCACGCTTCCCGAAGGGAGAAAGGCGGACAGGTATC
CGGTAAGCGGCAGGGTCGGAACAGGAGAGCGCACGAGGGAGCTTCCAGGGGGAAACGCCTGGTATCTTTA
TAGTCCTGTCGGGTTTCGCCACCTCTGACTTGAGCGTCGATTTTTGTGATGCTCGTCAGGGGGGCGGAGC
CTATGGAAAAACGCCAGCAACGCGGCCTTTTTACGGTTCCTGGCCTTTTGCTGGCCTTTTGCTCACATGT
TCTTTCCTGCGTTATCCCCTGATTCTGTGGATAACCGTATTACCGCCTTTGAGTGAGCTGATACCGCTCG
CCGCAGCCGAACGACCGAGCGCAGCGAGTCAGTGAGCGAGGAAGCGGAAGAGCGCCTGATGCGGTATTTT
CTCCTTACGCATCTGTGCGGTATTTCACACCGCATATGGTGCACTCTCAGTACAATCTGCTCTGATGCCG
CATAGTTAAGCCAGTATACACTCCGCTATCGCTACGTGACTGGGTCATGGCTGCGCCCCGACACCCGCCA
ACACCCGCTGACGCGCCCTGACGGGCTTGTCTGCTCCCGGCATCCGCTTACAGACAAGCTGTGACCGTCT
CCGGGAGCTGCATGTGTCAGAGGTTTTCACCGTCATCACCGAAACGCGCGAGGCAGGGTGCCTTGATGTG
GGCGCCGGCGGTCGAGTGGCGACGGCGCGGCTTGTCCGCGCCCTGGTAGATTGCCTGGCCCTAGGCCAGC
CATTTTTGAGCGGCCAGCGGCCGCGATAGGCCGACGCGAAGCGGCGGGGCGTAGGGAGCGCAGCGACCGA
AGGGTAGGCGCTTTTTGCAGCTCTTCGGCTGTGCGCTGGCCAGACAGTTATGCACAGGCCAGGCGGGTTT
TAAGAGTTTTAATAAGTTTTAAAGAGTTTTAGGCGGAAAAATCGCCTTTTTTCTCTTTTATATCAGTCAC
TTACATGTGTGACCGGTTCCCAATGTACGGCTTTGGGTTCCCAATGTACGGGTTCCGGTTCCCAATGTAC
GGCTTTGGGTTCCCAATGTACGTGCTATCCACAGGAAAGAGACCTTTTCGACCTTTTTCCCCTGCTAGGG
CAATTTGCCCTAGCATCTGCTCCGTACATTAGGAACCGGCGGATGCTTCGCCCTCGATCAGGTTGCGGTA
GCGCATGACTAGGATCGGGCCAGCCTGCCCCGCCTCCTCCTTCAAATCGTACTCCGGCAGGTCATTTGAC
CCGATCAGCTTGCGCACGGTGAAACAGAACTTCTTGAACTCTCCGGCGCTGCCACTGCGTTCGTAGATCG
TCTTGAACAACCATCTGGCTTCTGCCTTGCCTGCGGCGCGGCGTGCCAGGCGGTAGAGAAAACGGCCGAT
GCCGGGATCGATCAAAAAGTAATCGGGGTGAACCGTCAGCACGTCCGGGTTCTTGCCTTCTGTGATCTCG
CGGTACATCCAATCAGCTAGCTCGATCTCGATGTACTCCGGCCGCCCGGTTTCGCTCTTTACGATCTTGT
AGCGGCTAATCAAGGCTTCACCCTCGGATACCGTCACCAGGCGGCCGTTCTTGGCCTTCTTCGTACGCTG
CATGGCAACGTGCGTGGTGTTTAACCGAATGCAGGTTTCTACCAGGTCGTCTTTCTGCTTTCCGCCATCG
GCTCGCCGGCAGAACTTGAGTACGTCCGCAACGTGTGGACGGAACACGCGGCCGGGCTTGTCTCCCTTCC
CTTCCCGGTATCGGTTCATGGATTCGGTTAGATGGGAAACCGCCATCAGTACCAGGTCGTAATCCCACAC
ACTGGCCATGCCGGCCGGCCCTGCGGAAACCTCTACGTGCCCGTCTGGAAGCTCGTAGCGGATCACCTCG
CCAGCTCGTCGGTCACGCTTCGACAGACGGAAAACGGCCACGTCCATGATGCTGCGACTATCGCGGGTGC
CCACGTCATAGAGCATCGGAACGAAAAAATCTGGTTGCTCGTCGCCCTTGGGCGGCTTCCTAATCGACGG
CGCACCGGCTGCCGGCGGTTGCCGGGATTCTTTGCGGATTCGATCAGCGGCCGCTTGCCACGATTCACCG
GGGCGTGCTTCTGCCTCGATGCGTTGCCGCTGGGCGGCCTGCGCGGCCTTCAACTTCTCCACCAGGTCAT
CACCCAGCGCCGCGCCGATTTGTACCGGGCCGGATGGTTTGCGACCGCTCACGCCGATTCCTCGGGCTTG
GGGGTTCCAGTGCCATTGCAGGGCCGGCAGACAACCCAGCCGCTTACGCCTGGCCAACCGCCCGTTCCTC
CACACATGGGGCATTCCACGGCGTCGGTGCCTGGTTGTTCTTGATTTTCCATGCCGCCTCCTTTAGCCGC
TAAAATTCATCTACTCATTTATTCATTTGCTCATTTACTCTGGTAGCTGCGCGATGTATTCAGATAGCAG
CTCGGTAATGGTCTTGCCTTGGCGTACCGCGTACATCTTCAGCTTGGTGTGATCCTCCGCCGGCAACTGA
AAGTTGACCCGCTTCATGGCTGGCGTGTCTGCCAGGCTGGCCAACGTTGCAGCCTTGCTGCTGCGTGCGC
TCGGACGGCCGGCACTTAGCGTGTTTGTGCTTTTGCTCATTTTCTCTTTACCTCATTAACTCAAATGAGT
TTTGATTTAATTTCAGCGGCCAGCGCCTGGACCTCGCGGGCAGCGTCGCCCTCGGGTTCTGATTCAAGAA
CGGTTGTGCCGGCGGCGGCAGTGCCTGGGTAGCTCACGCGCTGCGTGATACGGGACTCAAGAATGGGCAG
CTCGTACCCGGCCAGCGCCTCGGCAACCTCACCGCCGATGCGCGTGCCTTTGATCGCCCGCGACACGACA
AAGGCCGCTTGTAGCCTTCCATCCGTGACCTCAATGCGCTGCTTAACCAGCTCCACCAGGTCGGCGGTGG
CCCATATGTCGTAAGGGCTTGGCTGCACCGGAATCAGCACGAAGTCGGCTGCCTTGATCGCGGACACAGC
CAAGTCCGCCGCCTGGGGCGCTCCGTCGATCACTACGAAGTCGCGCCGGCCGATGGCCTTCACGTCGCGG
TCAATCGTCGGGCGGTCGATGCCGACAACGGTTAGCGGTTGATCTTCCCGCACGGCCGCCCAATCGCGGG
CACTGCCCTGGGGATCGGAATCGACTAACAGAACATCGGCCCCGGCGAGTTGCAGGGCGCGGGCTAGATG
GGTTGCGATGGTCGTCTTGCCTGACCCGCCTTTCTGGTTAAGTACAGCGATAACCTTCATGCGTTCCCCT
TGCGTATTTGTTTATTTACTCATCGCATCATATACGCAGCGACCGCATGACGCAAGCTGTTTTACTCAAA
TACACATCACCTTTTTAGACGGCGGCGCTCGGTTTCTTCAGCGGCCAAGCTGGCCGGCCAGGCCGCCAGC
TTGGCATCAGACAAACCGGCCAGGATTTCATGCAGCCGCACGGTTGAGACGTGCGCGGGCGGCTCGAACA
CGTACCCGGCCGCGATCATCTCCGCCTCGATCTCTTCGGTAATGAAAAACGGTTCGTCCTGGCCGTCCTG
GTGCGGTTTCATGCTTGTTCCTCTTGGCGTTCATTCTCGGCGGCCGCCAGGGCGTCGGCCTCGGTCAATG
CGTCCTCACGGAAGGCACCGCGCCGCCTGGCCTCGGTGGGCGTCACTTCCTCGCTGCGCTCAAGTGCGCG
GTACAGGGTCGAGCGATGCACGCCAAGCAGTGCAGCCGCCTCTTTCACGGTGCGGCCTTCCTGGTCGATC
AGCTCGCGGGCGTGCGCGATCTGTGCCGGGGTGAGGGTAGGGCGGGGGCCAAACTTCACGCCTCGGGCCT
TGGCGGCCTCGCGCCCGCTCCGGGTGCGGTCGATGATTAGGGAACGCTCGAACTCGGCAATGCCGGCGAA
CACGGTCAACACCATGCGGCCGGCCGGCGTGGTGGTGTCGGCCCACGGCTCTGCCAGGCTACGCAGGCCC
GCGCCGGCCTCCTGGATGCGCTCGGCAATGTCCAGTAGGTCGCGGGTGCTGCGGGCCAGGCGGTCTAGCC
TGGTCACTGTCACAACGTCGCCAGGGCGTAGGTGGTCAAGCATCCTGGCCAGCTCCGGGCGGTCGCGCCT
GGTGCCGGTGATCTTCTCGGAAAACAGCTTGGTGCAGCCGGCCGCGTGCAGTTCGGCCCGTTGGTTGGTC
AAGTCCTGGTCGTCGGTGCTGACGCGGGCATAGCCCAGCAGGCCAGCGGCGGCGCTCTTGTTCATGGCGT
AATGTCTCCGGTTCTAGTCGCAAGTATTCTACTTTATGCGACTAAAACACGCGACAAGAAAACGCCAGGA
AAAGGGCAGGGCGGCAGCCTGTCGCGTAACTTAGGACTTGTGCGACATGTCGTTTTCAGAAGACGGCTGC
ACTGAACGTCAGAAGCCGACTGCACTATAGCAGCGGAGGGGTTGGATCAAAGTACTTTAAAGTACTTTAA
AGTACTTTAAAGTACTTTGATCCCGAGGGGAACCCTGTGGTTGGCATGCACATACAAATGGACGAACGGA
TAAACCTTTTCACGCCCTTTTAAATATCCGATTATTCTAATAAACGCTCTTTTCTCTTAGGTTTACCCGC
CAATATATCCTGTCAAACACTGATAGTTT
